Addgene plasmid #63112: MT79
Purpose: The artificial microRNA is designed for down-regulating expression of ACD6 mRNA.
Depositing lab: Detlef Weigel. Depositing organization: Max Planck Institute for Developmental Biology. Publication: Natural allelic variation underlying a major fitness trade-off in Arabidopsis thaliana. Todesco M, Balasubramanian S, Hu TT, Traw MB, Horton M, Epple P, Kuhns C, Sureshkumar S, Schwartz C, Lanz C, Laitinen RA, Huang Y, Chory J, Lipka V, Borevitz JO, Dangl JL, Bergelson J, Nordborg M, Weigel D. Nature. 2010 Jun 3;465(7298):632-6. doi: 10.1038/nature09083. PubMed 20520716.
Backbone
  Vector backbone: pGreenIIS BAR
  Backbone size w/o insert (bp): 6175
  Total vector size (bp): 6580
  Modifications to backbone: 35S CaMV promoter, 0cs 3' corrected terminator
  Vector type: Plant Expression
  Selectable markers: Basta
Growth in bacteria
  Bacterial resistance: Spectinomycin, 50 μg/mL
  Growth temperature: 37°C
  Growth strain: DH5alpha
  Copy number: High Copy
Gene/Insert
  Gene/Insert name: amiR-ACD6
  gRNA/shRNA sequence: ACAGCCTTTAGTCTCCATTAT
Terms and licenses: Academic/Nonprofit Terms; Industry Terms: Not Available to Industry
How to cite: MT79 was a gift from Detlef Weigel (Addgene plasmid # 63112 ; http://n2t.net/addgene:63112 ; RRID:Addgene_63112)
