[The description below was written by a language model from this plasmid's Addgene catalogue record and pLannotate feature annotations shown in this document.]
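Description:
MT79 is a plant expression binary vector built on the pGreenIIS BAR backbone (6,580 bp in total) that delivers an artificial microRNA, amiR-ACD6, designed to down-regulate ACD6 mRNA. The associated work concerns Arabidopsis thaliana, although the record does not list a target species as a separate field. In E. coli the plasmid replicates at high copy from a ColE1/pUC-type origin and is selected with spectinomycin through the aadA gene. It also carries the pSa origin characteristic of pGreen vectors, which supports replication in Agrobacterium, generally with replication functions supplied in trans by a helper plasmid.

Between the nopaline-type left and right T-DNA border repeats lie two plant cassettes. The first is the selectable marker: the bar (BlpR) phosphinothricin acetyltransferase gene under the NOS promoter and NOS terminator, which gives transformed plants resistance to Basta. The second is the silencing cassette, in which the strong constitutive CaMV 35S promoter drives the amiRNA precursor and the octopine synthase (OCS) terminator ends the transcript. The precursor is flanked by attB1 and attB2 sites, suggesting it was introduced by Gateway recombination, and by remnants of pBluescript polylinker. The annotation software labels the precursor backbone as a MIR159-family hairpin; this is an automated similarity call, and the catalogue entry does not itself name the scaffold. Once transcribed, the hairpin is processed by the plant microRNA machinery to release a 21-nucleotide small RNA that directs silencing of ACD6 transcripts. Leftover lacZα, lac promoter and T7/T3/SP6 promoter elements derive from the cloning backbone. The construct is suited to Agrobacterium-mediated transformation to generate ACD6 knockdown lines.
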