Features (pLannotate 1.2.2; 28 found; start..end, strand, type, name):
    542..564     +  misc_feature   LB T-DNA repeat: left border repeat from nopaline C58 T-DNA (truncated)
    588..839     -  terminator     NOS terminator: nopaline synthase terminator and poly(A) signal
    859..1410    -  CDS            BlpR: phosphinothricin acetyltransferase; Streptomyces hygroscopicus bar; confers resistance to bialophos or phosphinothricin
   1453..1632    -  promoter       NOS promoter: nopaline synthase promoter
   1742..1897    -  CDS            lacZα (fragment): LacZα fragment of β-galactosidase; lacZ fragment
   1905..1923    +  promoter       T7 promoter: promoter for bacteriophage T7 RNA polymerase
   1932..1951    -  misc_feature   MCS (fragment): pBluescript multiple cloning site
   2454..2795    +  promoter       CaMV 35S promoter: strong constitutive promoter from cauliflower mosaic virus
   2821..2845    +  protein_bind   attB1: mutant version of attB; recombination site for the Gateway® BP reaction BP Clonase™
   2848..2905    -  misc_feature   MCS (fragment): pBluescript multiple cloning site
   2978..3179    +  ncRNA          MIR159: Accession: RF00638 - microRNA MIR159
   3312..3352    -  misc_feature   MCS (fragment): pBluescript multiple cloning site
   3358..3382    -  protein_bind   attB2: mutant version of attB; recombination site for the Gateway® BP reaction BP Clonase™
   3386..3407    -  misc_feature   MCS (fragment): pBluescript multiple cloning site
   3410..4117    +  terminator     OCS terminator: octopine synthase terminator
   4150..4168    -  promoter       SP6 promoter: promoter for bacteriophage SP6 RNA polymerase
   4171..4194    -  misc_feature   MCS (fragment): pBluescript multiple cloning site
   4207..4225    -  promoter       T3 promoter: promoter for bacteriophage T3 RNA polymerase
   4270..4286    -  protein_bind   lac operator: The lac repressor binds to the lac operator to inhibit transcription in E. coli. This inhibition can be relieved by adding lactose or isopropyl-β-D-thiogalactopyranoside (IPTG). lac repressor encoded by lacI
   4294..4324    -  promoter       lac promoter: promoter for the E. coli lac operon
   4339..4360    -  protein_bind   CAP binding site: CAP binding activates transcription in the presence of cAMP. E. coli catabolite activator protein
   4373..4465    -  CDS            lacI (fragment): lac repressor; lacI; The lac repressor binds to the lac operator to inhibit transcription in E. coli. This inhibition can be relieved by adding lactose or isopropyl-β-D-thiogalactopyranoside (IPTG).
   4467..4591    -  rep_origin     RSF ori (fragment): Plasmids containing the RSF 1030 origin of replication can be propagated in E. coli cells that contain additional plasmids with compatible origins.
   4599..4623    +  misc_feature   RB T-DNA repeat: right border repeat from nopaline C58 T-DNA
   4714..5302    -  rep_origin     ori: high-copy-number ColE1/pMB1/pBR322/pUC origin of replication
   5476..6261    -  CDS            aadA: S3AD_SHIFL - Experimental evidence at protein level: Swiss-Prot protein existence level 1. Mediates bacterial resistance to the antibiotics streptomycin and spectinomycin. From Shigella flexneri.
   6446..6547    +  CDS            TRA2_ECOLX (fragment): Protein predicted: Swiss-Prot protein existence level 4. Required for transposition of transposon Tn903. From Escherichia coli.
   6552..407     +  rep_origin     pSa ori (across the origin): origin of replication from bacterial plasmid pSa
>Addgene plasmid #63112 | MT79 | depositor full sequence | sequence record 104553 | MT79 sequence 6580 bps
TTTTTATCCCCGGAAGCCTGTGGATAGAGGGTAGTTATCCACGTGAAACCGCTAATGCCCCGCAAAGCCT
TGATTCACGGGGCTTTCCGGCCCGCTCCAAAAACTATCCACGTGAAATCGCTAATCAGGGTACGTGAAAT
CGCTAATCGGAGTACGTGAAATCGCTAATAAGGTCACGTGAAATCGCTAATCAAAAAGGCACGTGAGAAC
GCTAATAGCCCTTTCAGATCAACAGCTTGCAAACACCCCTCGCTCCGGCAAGTAGTTACAGCAAGTAGTA
TGTTCAATTAGCTTTTCAATTATGAATATATATATCAATTATTGGTCGCCCTTGGCTTGTGGACAATGCG
CTACGCGCACCGGCTCCGCCCGTGGACAACCGCAAGCGGTTGCCCACCGTCGAGCGCCAGCGCCTTTGCC
CACAACCCGGCGGCCGGCCGCAACAGATCGTTTTATAAATTTTTTTTTTTGAAAAAGAAAAAGCCCGAAA
GGCGGCAACCTCTCGGGCTTCTGGATTTCCGATCCCCGGAATTAGAGATCTTGGCAGGATATATTGTGGT
GTAACGTTATCAGCTTGCATGCCGGTCGATCTAGTAACATAGATGACACCGCGCGCGATAATTTATCCTA
GTTTGCGCGCTATATTTTGTTTTCTATCGCGTATTAAATGTATAATTGCGGGACTCTAATCAAAAAACCC
ATCTCATAAATAACGTCATGCATTACATGTTAATTATTACATGCTTAACGTAATTCAACAGAAATTATAT
GATAATCATCGCAAGACCGGCAACAGGATTCAATCTTAAGAAACTTTATTGCCAAATGTTTGAACGATCT
GCTTGACTCTAGGGGTCATCAGATTTCGGTGACGGGCAGGACCGGACGGGGCGGCACCGGCAGGCTGAAG
TCCAGCTGCCAGAAACCCACGTCATGCCAGTTCCCGTGCTTGAAGCCGGCCGCCCGCAGCATGCCACGGG
GGGCATATCCGAGCGCCTCGTGCATGCGCACGCTCGGGTCGTTGGGCAGCCCGATGACAGCGACCACGCT
CTTGAAGCCCTGTGCCTCCAGGGACTTCAGCAGGTGGGTGTAGAGCGTGGAGCCCAGTCCCGTCCGCTGG
TGGCGGGGGGAGACGTACACGGTTGACTCGGCCGTCCAGTCGTAGGCGTTGCGTGCCTTCCAGGGACCCG
CGTAGGCGATGCCGGCGACCTCGCCGTCCACCTCGGCGACGAGCCAGGGATAGCGCTCCCGCAGACGGAC
GAGGTCGTCCGTCCACTCCTGCGGTTCCTGCGGCTCGGTACGGAAGTTGACCGTGCTTGTCTGGATGTAG
TGGTTGACGATGGTGCAGACCGCCGGCATGTCCGCCTCGGTGGCACGGCGGATGTCGGCCGGGCGTCGTT
CTGGGCTCATGGTAGATCCCCCTCGATCGAGTTGAGAGTGAATATGAGACTCTAATTGGATACCGAGGGG
AATTTATGGAACGTCAGTGGAGCATTTTTGACAAGAAATATTTGCTAGCTGATAGTGACCTTAGGCGACT
TTTGAACGCGCAATAATGGTTTCTGACGTATGTGCTTAGCTCATTAAACTCCAGAAACCCGCGGCTCAGT
GGCTCCTTCAACGTTGCGGTTCTGTCAGTTCCAAACGTAAAACGGCTTGTCCCGCGTCATCGGCGGGGGT
CATAACGTGACTCCCTTAATTCTCCGCTCATGATCGATAACATTAACGCTTACAATTTCCATTCGCCATT
CAGGCTGCGCAACTGTTGGGAAGGGCGATCGGTGCGGGCCTCTTCGCTATTACGCCAGCTGGCGAAAGGG
GGATGTGCTGCAAGGCGATTAAGTTGGGTAACGCCAGGGTTTTCCCAGTCACGACGTTGTAAAACGACGG
CCAGTGAGCGCGCGTAATACGACTCACTATAGGGCGAATTGGGTACCGGGCCCCCCCTCGATATGATTCG
GTCCCCAGATTAGCCTTTTCAATTTCAGAAAGAATGCTAACCCACAGATGGTTAGAGAGGCTTACGCAGC
AGGTCTCATCAAGACGATCTACCCGAGCAATAATCTCCAGGAAATCAAATACCTTCCCAAGAAGGTTAAA
GATGCAGTCAAAAGATTCAGGACTAACTGCATCAAGAACACAGAGAAAGATATATTTCTCAAGATCAGAA
GTACTATTCCAGTATGGACGATTCAAGGCTTGCTTCACAAACCAAGGCAAGTAATAGAGATTGGAGTCTC
TAAAAAGGTAGTTCCCACTGAATCAAAGGCCATGGAGTCAAAGATTCAAATAGAGGACCTAACAGAACTC
GCCGTAAAGACTGGCGAACAGTTCATACAGAGTCTCTTACGACTCAATGACAAGAAGAAAATCTTCGTCA
ACATGGTGGAGCACGACACACTTGTCTACTCCAAAAATATCAAAGATACAGTCTCAGAAGACCAAAGGGC
AATTGAGACTTTTCAACAAAGGGTAATATCCGGAAACCTCCTCGGATTCCATTGCCCAGCTATCTGTCAC
TTTATTGTGAAGATAGTGGAAAAGGAAGGTGGCTCCTACAAATGCCATCATTGCGATAAAGGAAAGGCCA
TCGTTGAAGATGCCTCTGCCGACAGTGGTCCCAAAGATGGACCCCCACCCACGAGGAGCATCGTGGAAAA
AGAAGACGTTCCAACCACGTCTTCAAAGCAAGTGGATTGATGTGATATCTCCACTGACGTAAGGGATGAC
GCACAATCCCACTATCCTTCGCAAGACCCTTCCTCTATATAAGGAAGTTCATTTCATTTGGAGAGAACAC
GGGGGACGAGCTCGCCCATCACAAGTTTGTACAAAAAAGCAGGCTTTCGGGCCCCCCCTCGAGGTCGACG
GTATCGATAAGCTTGATATCGAATTCCTGCAGCCCCAAACACACGCTCGGACGCATATTACACATGTTCA
TACACTTAATACTCGCTGTTTTGAATTGATGTTTTAGGAATATATATGTAGAACAGCCTTTAGTCTCCAT
TATTCACAGGTCGTGATATGATTCAATTAGCTTCCGACTCATTCATCCAAATACCGAGTCGCCAAAATTC
AAACTAGACTCGTTAAATGAATGAATGATGCGGTAGACAAATTGGATCATTGATTCTCTTTGATTAATGG
TGACTAAAGGCCGTTCTCTCTTTTGTATTCCAATTTTCTTGATTAATCTTTCCTGCACAAAAACATGCTT
GATCCACTAAGTGACATATATGCTGCCTTCGTATATATAGTTCTGGTAAAATTAACATTTTGGGTTTATC
TTTATTTAAGGCATCGCCATGGGGGGATCCACTAGTTCTAGAGCGGCCGCCACCGCGGTGGATCTAGACC
CAGCTTTCTTGTACAAAGTGGTGATGGGGGATCCACTAGTTCTAGAGTCCTGCTTTAATGAGATATGCGA
GACGCCTATGATCGCATGATATTTGCTTTCAATTCTGTTGTGCACGTTGTAAAAAACCTGAGCATGTGTA
GCTCAGATCCTTACCGCCGGTTTCGGTTCATTCTAATGAATATATCACCCGTTACTATCGTATTTTTATG
AATAATATTCTCCGTTCAATTTACTGATTGTACCCTACTACTTATATGTACAATATTAAAATGAAAACAA
TATATTGTGCTGAATAGGTTTATAGCGACATCTATGATAGAGCGCCACAATAACAAACAATTGCGTTTTA
TTATTACAAATCCAATTTTAAAAAAAGCGGCAGAACCGGTCAAACCTAAAAGACTGATTACATAAATCTT
ATTCAAATTTCAAAAGTGCCCCAGGGGCTAGTATCTACGACACACCGAGCGGCGAACTAATAACGCTCAC
TGAAGGGAACTCCGGTTCCCCGCCGGCGCGCATGGGTGAGATTCCTTGAAGTTGAGTATTGGCCGTCCGC
TCTACCGAAAGTTACGGGCACCATTCAACCCGGTCCAGCACGGCGGCCGGGTAACCGACTTGCTGCCCCG
AGAATTATGCAGCATTTTTTTGGTGTATGTGGGCCCCAAATGAAGTGCAGGTCAAACCTTGACAGTGACG
ACAAATCGTTGGGCGGGTCCAGGGCGAATTTTGCGACAACATGTCGAGGCTCAGCAGGACCGGCATGCAA
GCTAGCTTACTAGTGATATTCTATAGTGTCACCTAAATCTGCGGCCGCCACCGCGGTGGAGCTCCAGCTT
TTGTTCCCTTTAGTGAGGGTTAATTGCGCGCTTGGCGTAATCATGGTCATAGCTGTTTCCTGTGTGAAAT
TGTTATCCGCTCACAATTCCACACAACATACGAGCCGGAAGCATAAAGTGTAAAGCCTGGGGTGCCTAAT
GAGTGAGCTAACTCACATTAATTGCGTTGCGCTCACTGCCCGCTTTCCAGTCGGGAAACCTGTCGTGCCA
GCTGCATTAATGAATCGGCCAACGCGCGGGGAGAGGCGGTTTGCGTATTGGGCGCTCTTCCGCTTCCTCG
CTCACTGACTCGCTGCGCTCGGTCGTTCGGCTGCGGCGAGCGGTATCAGCTCACTCAAAGGCGGTAATAC
GGTTATCCACAGAATCAGGGGATAACGCAGGAAAGAACATGAAGGCCTTGACAGGATATATTGGCGGGTA
AACTAAGTCGCTGTATGTGTTTGTTTGAGATCTCATGTGAGCAAAAGGCCAGCAAAAGGCCAGGAACCGT
AAAAAGGCCGCGTTGCTGGCGTTTTTCCATAGGCTCCGCCCCCCTGACGAGCATCACAAAAATCGACGCT
CAAGTCAGAGGTGGCGAAACCCGACAGGACTATAAAGATACCAGGCGTTTCCCCCTGGAAGCTCCCTCGT
GCGCTCTCCTGTTCCGACCCTGCCGCTTACCGGATACCTGTCCGCCTTTCTCCCTTCGGGAAGCGTGGCG
CTTTCTCATAGCTCACGCTGTAGGTATCTCAGTTCGGTGTAGGTCGTTCGCTCCAAGCTGGGCTGTGTGC
ACGAACCCCCCGTTCAGCCCGACCGCTGCGCCTTATCCGGTAACTATCGTCTTGAGTCCAACCCGGTAAG
ACACGACTTATCGCCACTGGCAGCAGCCACTGGTAACAGGATTAGCAGAGCGAGGTATGTAGGCGGTGCT
ACAGAGTTCTTGAAGTGGTGGCCTAACTACGGCTACACTAGAAGAACAGTATTTGGTATCTGCGCTCTGC
TGAAGCCAGTTACCTTCGGAAGAAGAGTTGGTAGCTCTTGATCCGGCAAACAAACCACCGCTGGTAGCGG
TGGTTTTTTTGTTTGCAAGCAGCAGATTACGCGCAGAAAAAAAGGATCTCAAGAAGATCCTTTGATCTTT
TCTACGGGGTCTGACGCTCAGTGGAACGAAAACTCACGTTAAGGGATTTTGGTCATGAGATTATCAAAAA
GGATCTTCACCTAGATCCTTTTAAATTAAAAATGAAGTTTTAAATCAATCTAAAGTATATATGTGTAACA
TTGGTCTAGTGATTATTTGCCGACTACCTTGGTGATCTCGCCTTTCACGTAGTGAACAAATTCTTCCAAC
TGATCTGCGCGCGAGGCCAAGCGATCTTCTTGTCCAAGATAAGCCTGCCTAGCTTCAAGTATGACGGGCT
GATACTGGGCCGGCAGGCGCTCCATTGCCCAGTCGGCAGCGACATCCTTCGGCGCGATTTTGCCGGTTAC
TGCGCTGTACCAAATGCGGGACAACGTAAGCACTACATTTCGCTCATCGCCAGCCCAGTCGGGCGGCGAG
TTCCATAGCGTTAAGGTTTCATTTAGCGCCTCAAATAGATCCTGTTCAGGAACCGGATCAAAGAGTTCCT
CCGCCGCTGGACCTACCAAGGCAACGCTATGTTCTCTTGCTTTTGTCAGCAAGATAGCCAGATCAATGTC
GATCGTGGCTGGCTCGAAGATACCTGCAAGAATGTCATTGCGCTGCCATTCTCCAAATTGCAGTTCGCGC
TTAGCTGGATAACGCCACGGAATGATGTCGTCGTGCACAACAATGGTGACTTCTACAGCGCGGAGAATCT
CGCTCTCTCCAGGGGAAGCCGAAGTTTCCAAAAGGTCGTTGATCAAAGCTCGCCGCGTTGTTTCATCAAG
CCTTACGGTCACCGTAACCAGCAAATCAATATCACTGTGTGGCTTCAGGCCGCCATCCACTGCGGAGCCG
TACAAATGTACGGCCAGCAACGTCGGTTCGAGATGGCGCTCGATGACGCCAACTACCTCTGATAGTTGAG
TCGATACTTCGGCGATCACCGCTTCCCTCATAACACCCCTTGTATTACTGTTTATGTAAGCAGACAGTTT
TATTGTTCATGATGATATATTTTTATCTTGTGCAATGTAACATCAGAGATTTTGAGACACAACGTGGCTT
TGTTGAATAAATCGAACTTTTGCTGAGTTGAAGGATCAGATCACGCATCTTCCCGACAACGCAGACCGTT
CCGTGGCAAAGCAAAAGTTCAAAATCACCAACTGGTCCACCTACAACAAAGCTCTCATCAACCGTGGCTC
CCTCACTTTCTGGCTGGATGATGGGGCGATTCAGGCGATCCCCATCCAACAGCCCGCCGTCGAGCGGGCT
