>Addgene plasmid #63112 | MT79 | addgene partial sequence | sequence record 123129 | 35S-promoter 5'-CTATCCTTCGCAAGACCCTTC-3'
GGAAGTTCATTTCATTTGGAGAGAACACGGGGGACGAGCTCGCCCATCACAAGTTTGTACAAAAAAGCAG
GCTTTCGGGCCCCCCCTCGAGGTCGACGGTATCGATAAGCTTGATATCGAATTCCTGCAGCCCCAAACAC
ACGCTCGGACGCATATTACACATGTTCATACACTTAATACTCGCTGTTTTGAATTGATGTTTTAGGAATA
TATATGTAGAACAGCCTTTAGTCTCCATTATTCACAGGTCGTGATATGATTCAATTAGCTTCCGACTCAT
TCATCCAAATACCGAGTCGCCAAAATTCAAACTAGACTCGTTAAATGAATGAATGATGCGGTAGACAAAT
TGGATCATTGATTCTCTTTGATTAATGGTGACTAAAGGCCGTTCTCTCTTTTGTATTCCAATTTTCTTGA
TTAATCTTTCCTGCACAAAAACATGCTTGATCCACTAAGTGACATATATGCTGCCTTCGTATATATAGTT
CTGGTAAAATTAACATTTTGGGTTTATCTTTATTTAAGGCATCGCCATGGGGGGATCCACTAGTTCTAGA
GCGGCCGCCACCGCGGTGGATCTAGACCCAGCTTTCTTGTACAAAGTGGTGATGGGGGATCCACTAGTTC
TAGAGTCCTGCTTTAATGAGATATGCGAGACGCCTATGATCGCATGATATTTGCTTTCAATTCTGTTGTG
CACGTTGTAAAAAACCTGAGCATGTGTAGCTCAGATCCTTACCGCCGGTTTCGGTTCATTCTAATGAATA
TATCACCCGTTACTATCGTATTTTTATGAATAATATTCTCCGTTCAATTTACTGATTGTACCCTACTACT
TATATGTACAATATTAAAATGAAAACAATATATTGTGCTGAATAGGTTTATAGCGACATCTATGATAGAG
CGCCACAATAACAAACAATTGCGTTTTATTATTACAAATCCAATTTTAAAAAAAGCGGCAGAACCGGTCA
AACCTAAAAGACTGATTACATAAATCTTATTCAAATTTCAAAAGTGCCCCAGGGGCTAGTATCTACGACA
CACCGAGCGGCGAACTAATAACGCTCACTGAAGGGAACTCCGGTTCCCCGCCGGCGCGCATGGGTGAGAT
TCCTTGAAGTTGAG
