>Addgene plasmid #63112 | MT79 | addgene partial sequence | sequence record 123130 | pUC-4 5'-CAGTGAGCGAGGAAGCGGAAGAGCGCCCAA-3'
GCAAACCGCCTCTCCCCGCGCGTTGGCCGATTCATTAATGCAGCTGGCACGACAGGTTTCCCGACTGGAA
AGCGGGCAGTGAGCGCAACGCAATTAATGTGAGTTAGCTCACTCATTAGGCACCCCAGGCTTTACACTTT
ATGCTTCCGGCTCGTATGTTGTGTGGAATTGTGAGCGGATAACAATTTCACACAGGAAACAGCTATGACC
ATGATTACGCCAAGCGCGCAATTAACCCTCACTAAAGGGAACAAAAGCTGGAGCTCCACCGCGGTGGCGG
CCGCAGATTTAGGTGACACTATAGAATATCACTAGTAAGCTAGCTTGCATGCCGGTCCTGCTGAGCCTCG
ACATGTTGTCGCAAAATTCGCCCTGGACCCGCCCAACGATTTGTCGTCACTGTCAAGGTTTGACCTGCAC
TTCATTTGGGGCCCACATACACCAAAAAAATGCTGCATAATTCTCGGGGCAGCAAGTCGGTTACCCGGCC
GCCGTGCTGGACCGGGTTGAATGGTGCCCGTAACTTTCGGTAGAGCGGACGGCCAATACTCAACTTCAAG
GAATCTCACCCATGCGCGCCGGCGGGGAACCGGAGTTCCCTTCAGTGAGCGTTATTAGTTCGCCGCTCGG
TGTGTCGTAGATACTAGCCCCTGGGGCACTTTTGAAATTTGAATAAGATTTATGTAATCAGTCTTTTAGG
TTTGACCGGTTCTGCCGCTTTTTTTAAAATTGGATTTGTAATAATAAAACGCAATTGTTTGTTATTGTGG
CGCTCTATCATAGATGTCGCTATAAACCTATTCAGCACAATATATTGTTTTCATTTTAATATTGTACATA
TAAGTAGTAGGGTACAATCAGTAAATTGAACGGAGAATATTATTCATAAAAATACGATAGTAACGGGTGA
TATATTCATTAGAATGAACCGAAACCGGCGGTAAGGATCTGAGCTACACATGCTCAGGTTTT
